Addgene plasmid #202739: mCherry-Mss4-Kina
Purpose: expresses fluorescent protein-tagged enzyme
Depositing lab: Gerry Hammond. Depositing organization: University of Pittsburgh (University, School of Medicine, and Cancer Institute). Publication: A novel homeostatic mechanism tunes PI(4,5)P2-dependent signaling at the plasma membrane. Wills RC, Doyle CP, Zewe JP, Pacheco J, Hansen SD, Hammond GRV. J Cell Sci. 2023 Aug 3:jcs.261494. doi: 10.1242/jcs.261494. PubMed 37534432.
Backbone
  Vector backbone: pmCherry-C1
  Vector type: Mammalian Expression
Growth in bacteria
  Bacterial resistance: Kanamycin, 50 μg/mL
  Growth temperature: 37°C
  Growth strain: DH5alpha
  Copy number: High Copy
Gene/Insert
  Gene/Insert name: mCherry:S. cerevisiae Mss4 (377-756)
  Species: H. sapiens (human)
  Entrez Gene: MSS4 (a.k.a. YDR208W)
  Cloning method: Gibson Cloning
Terms and licenses: Academic/Nonprofit Terms; Industry Terms: Not Available to Industry
Depositor comments: Please visit https://www.biorxiv.org/content/10.1101/2022.06.30.498262v3 for bioRxiv preprint.
How to cite: mCherry-Mss4-Kina was a gift from Gerry Hammond (Addgene plasmid # 202739 ; http://n2t.net/addgene:202739 ; RRID:Addgene_202739)
