[The description below was written by a language model from this plasmid's Addgene catalogue record and pLannotate feature annotations shown in this document.]
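Description:
mCherry-Mss4-Kina is a mammalian expression plasmid built on the pmCherry-C1 backbone that produces a red fluorescent fusion of mCherry to a fragment of the Saccharomyces cerevisiae lipid kinase Mss4. The insert, introduced by Gibson cloning, covers residues 377–756 of Mss4, which the construct name suggests corresponds to the kinase region. Mss4 is the yeast phosphatidylinositol 4-phosphate 5-kinase that converts PI4P into PI(4,5)P2. The catalogue lists the insert species as human, but the gene name, Entrez entry and feature annotation all identify it as a yeast sequence. In the 5,861 nt sequence, the human cytomegalovirus immediate early enhancer and promoter drive the mCherry coding sequence. It is followed by a short remnant of the multiple cloning site that acts as a linker, then by the Mss4 fragment, placing the fluorescent protein at the N-terminus of the enzyme. The transcript ends at an SV40 polyadenylation signal. The small large T antigen, ble and bGH poly(A) matches in the table are short fragments and probably reflect backbone sequence rather than functional parts.

The plasmid replicates at high copy in E. coli from a ColE1/pUC-type origin and also carries an f1 origin for single-stranded DNA production. Selection relies on the Tn5 NeoR/KanR gene, which sits downstream of both a bacterial (bla) promoter and the SV40 enhancer/early promoter and ends with the HSV TK polyadenylation signal. This arrangement gives kanamycin resistance in bacteria and allows G418 selection in mammalian cells. The stated purpose is expression of a fluorescent protein-tagged enzyme, and the associated study concerns homeostatic control of PI(4,5)P2-dependent signaling at the plasma membrane. This is consistent with using the construct to express a visible PI(4,5)P2-synthesizing activity in cultured cells.
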