Features (pLannotate 1.2.2; 15 found; start..end, strand, type, name):
    127..921     +  CDS            NeoR/KanR: aminoglycoside phosphotransferase from Tn5; aph(3')-II (or nptII); confers resistance to neomycin, kanamycin, and G418 (Geneticin®)
    942..1094    +  CDS            ble (fragment): BLE_KLEPN - Experimental evidence at protein level: Swiss-Prot protein existence level 1. Binding protein with a strong affinity to the bleomycin family of antibiotics. Binds to CL990; an antimitotic-antibiotic compound. From Klebsiella pneumoniae.
   1153..1200    +  polyA_signal   HSV TK poly(A) signal: herpes simplex virus thymidine kinase polyadenylation signal (Cole and Stacy, 1985)
   1291..1307    -  polyA_signal   bGH poly(A) signal (fragment): bovine growth hormone polyadenylation signal
   1529..2117    +  rep_origin     ori: high-copy-number ColE1/pMB1/pBR322/pUC origin of replication
   2292..2595    +  enhancer       CMV enhancer: human cytomegalovirus immediate early enhancer
   2596..2799    +  promoter       CMV promoter: human cytomegalovirus (CMV) immediate early promoter
   2844..3551    +  CDS            mCherry: mCherry is a basic (constitutively fluorescent) red fluorescent protein published in 2004, derived from Discosoma sp.. It is reported to be a very rapidly-maturing monomer with low acid sensitivity.
   3552..3605    +  misc_feature   MCS (fragment): multiple cloning site
   3606..4757    +  CDS            MSS4 (fragment): MSS4_YEAST - Experimental evidence at protein level: Swiss-Prot protein existence level 1. Catalyzes the phosphorylation of phosphatidylinositol 4- phosphate on the fifth hydroxyl of the myo-inositol ring, to form phosphatidylinositol 4,5-bisphosphate. Acts downstream of STT4, but in a pathway that does not involve PKC1. May be involved in the organization of the actin cytoskeleton. From Saccharomyces cerevisiae (strain ATCC 204508 / S288c) (Baker's yeast).
   4773..4857    +  CDS            large T antigen (fragment): large T antigen from SV40 (simian virus 40)
   4880..5001    +  polyA_signal   SV40 poly(A) signal: SV40 polyadenylation signal
   5035..5463    -  rep_origin     f1 ori (sequence partly withheld): f1 bacteriophage origin of replication; arrow indicates direction of (+) strand synthesis
   5490..5594    +  promoter       AmpR promoter: bla
   5596..92      +  promoter       SV40 promoter (across the origin): SV40 enhancer and early promoter
>Addgene plasmid #202739 | mCherry-Mss4-Kina | addgene full sequence | sequence record 399477 | Addgene NGS Result
TTTTTATTTATGCAGAGGCCGAGGCCGCCTCGGCCTCTGAGCTATTCCAGAAGTAGTGAGGAGGCTTTTT
TGGAGGCCTAGGCTTTTGCAAAGATCGATCAAGAGACAGGATGAGGATCGTTTCGCATGATTGAACAAGA
TGGATTGCACGCAGGTTCTCCGGCCGCTTGGGTGGAGAGGCTATTCGGCTATGACTGGGCACAACAGACA
ATCGGCTGCTCTGATGCCGCCGTGTTCCGGCTGTCAGCGCAGGGGCGCCCGGTTCTTTTTGTCAAGACCG
ACCTGTCCGGTGCCCTGAATGAACTGCAAGACGAGGCAGCGCGGCTATCGTGGCTGGCCACGACGGGCGT
TCCTTGCGCAGCTGTGCTCGACGTTGTCACTGAAGCGGGAAGGGACTGGCTGCTATTGGGCGAAGTGCCG
GGGCAGGATCTCCTGTCATCTCACCTTGCTCCTGCCGAGAAAGTATCCATCATGGCTGATGCAATGCGGC
GGCTGCATACGCTTGATCCGGCTACCTGCCCATTCGACCACCAAGCGAAACATCGCATCGAGCGAGCACG
TACTCGGATGGAAGCCGGTCTTGTCGATCAGGATGATCTGGACGAAGAGCATCAGGGGCTCGCGCCAGCC
GAACTGTTCGCCAGGCTCAAGGCGAGCATGCCCGACGGCGAGGATCTCGTCGTGACCCATGGCGATGCCT
GCTTGCCGAATATCATGGTGGAAAATGGCCGCTTTTCTGGATTCATCGACTGTGGCCGGCTGGGTGTGGC
GGACCGCTATCAGGACATAGCGTTGGCTACCCGTGATATTGCTGAAGAGCTTGGCGGCGAATGGGCTGAC
CGCTTCCTCGTGCTTTACGGTATCGCCGCTCCCGATTCGCAGCGCATCGCCTTCTATCGCCTTCTTGACG
AGTTCTTCTGAGCGGGACTCTGGGGTTCGAAATGACCGACCAAGCGACGCCCAACCTGCCATCACGAGAT
TTCGATTCCACCGCCGCCTTCTATGAAAGGTTGGGCTTCGGAATCGTTTTCCGGGACGCCGGCTGGATGA
TCCTCCAGCGCGGGGATCTCATGCTGGAGTTCTTCGCCCACCCTAGGGGGAGGCTAACTGAAACACGGAA
GGAGACAATACCGGAAGGAACCCGCGCTATGACGGCAATAAAAAGACAGAATAAAACGCACGGTGTTGGG
TCGTTTGTTCATAAACGCGGGGTTCGGTCCCAGGGCTGGCACTCTGTCGATACCCCACCGAGACCCCATT
GGGGCCAATACGCCCGCGTTTCTTCCTTTTCCCCACCCCACCCCCCAAGTTCGGGTGAAGGCCCAGGGCT
CGCAGCCAACGTCGGGGCGGCAGGCCCTGCCATAGCCTCAGGTTACTCATATATACTTTAGATTGATTTA
AAACTTCATTTTTAATTTAAAAGGATCTAGGTGAAGATCCTTTTTGATAATCTCATGACCAAAATCCCTT
AACGTGAGTTTTCGTTCCACTGAGCGTCAGACCCCGTAGAAAAGATCAAAGGATCTTCTTGAGATCCTTT
TTTTCTGCGCGTAATCTGCTGCTTGCAAACAAAAAAACCACCGCTACCAGCGGTGGTTTGTTTGCCGGAT
CAAGAGCTACCAACTCTTTTTCCGAAGGTAACTGGCTTCAGCAGAGCGCAGATACCAAATACTGTTCTTC
TAGTGTAGCCGTAGTTAGGCCACCACTTCAAGAACTCTGTAGCACCGCCTACATACCTCGCTCTGCTAAT
CCTGTTACCAGTGGCTGCTGCCAGTGGCGATAAGTCGTGTCTTACCGGGTTGGACTCAAGACGATAGTTA
CCGGATAAGGCGCAGCGGTCGGGCTGAACGGGGGGTTCGTGCACACAGCCCAGCTTGGAGCGAACGACCT
ACACCGAACTGAGATACCTACAGCGTGAGCTATGAGAAAGCGCCACGCTTCCCGAAGGGAGAAAGGCGGA
CAGGTATCCGGTAAGCGGCAGGGTCGGAACAGGAGAGCGCACGAGGGAGCTTCCAGGGGGAAACGCCTGG
TATCTTTATAGTCCTGTCGGGTTTCGCCACCTCTGACTTGAGCGTCGATTTTTGTGATGCTCGTCAGGGG
GGCGGAGCCTATGGAAAAACGCCAGCAACGCGGCCTTTTTACGGTTCCTGGCCTTTTGCTGGCCTTTTGC
TCACATGTTCTTTCCTGCGTTATCCCCTGATTCTGTGGATAACCGTATTACCGCCATGCATTAGTTATTA
ATAGTAATCAATTACGGGGTCATTAGTTCATAGCCCATATATGGAGTTCCGCGTTACATAACTTACGGTA
AATGGCCCGCCTGGCTGACCGCCCAACGACCCCCGCCCATTGACGTCAATAATGACGTATGTTCCCATAG
TAACGCCAATAGGGACTTTCCATTGACGTCAATGGGTGGAGTATTTACGGTAAACTGCCCACTTGGCAGT
ACATCAAGTGTATCATATGCCAAGTACGCCCCCTATTGACGTCAATGACGGTAAATGGCCCGCCTGGCAT
TATGCCCAGTACATGACCTTATGGGACTTTCCTACTTGGCAGTACATCTACGTATTAGTCATCGCTATTA
CCATGGTGATGCGGTTTTGGCAGTACATCAATGGGCGTGGATAGCGGTTTGACTCACGGGGATTTCCAAG
TCTCCACCCCATTGACGTCAATGGGAGTTTGTTTTGGCACCAAAATCAACGGGACTTTCCAAAATGTCGT
AACAACTCCGCCCCATTGACGCAAATGGGCGGTAGGCGTGTACGGTGGGAGGTCTATATAAGCAGAGCTG
GTTTAGTGAACCGTCAGATCCGCTAGCGCTACCGGTCGCCACCATGGTGAGCAAGGGCGAGGAGGATAAC
ATGGCCATCATCAAGGAGTTCATGCGCTTCAAGGTGCACATGGAGGGCTCCGTGAACGGCCACGAGTTCG
AGATCGAGGGCGAGGGCGAGGGCCGCCCCTACGAGGGCACCCAGACCGCCAAGCTGAAGGTGACCAAGGG
TGGCCCCCTGCCCTTCGCCTGGGACATCCTGTCCCCTCAGTTCATGTACGGCTCCAAGGCCTACGTGAAG
CACCCCGCCGACATCCCCGACTACTTGAAGCTGTCCTTCCCCGAGGGCTTCAAGTGGGAGCGCGTGATGA
ACTTCGAGGACGGCGGCGTGGTGACCGTGACCCAGGACTCCTCCCTGCAGGACGGCGAGTTCATCTACAA
GGTGAAGCTGCGCGGCACCAACTTCCCCTCCGACGGCCCCGTAATGCAGAAGAAGACCATGGGCTGGGAG
GCCTCCTCCGAGCGGATGTACCCCGAGGACGGCGCCCTGAAGGGCGAGATCAAGCAGAGGCTGAAGCTGA
AGGACGGCGGCCACTACGACGCTGAGGTCAAGACCACCTACAAGGCCAAGAAGCCCGTGCAGCTGCCCGG
CGCCTACAACGTCAACATCAAGTTGGACATCACCTCCCACAACGAGGACTACACCATCGTGGAACAGTAC
GAACGCGCCGAGGGCCGCCACTCCACCGGCGGCATGGACGAGCTGTACAAGTCCGGACTCAGATCTCGAG
CTCAAGCTTCGAATTCTGCAGTCGACGGTACCGCGAACAAGGTCTCAGAGGGTCACGTGAATTTCATCAT
TGCCTACAACATGCTCACTGGCATAAGAGTTGCCGTCAGTAGATGTTCTGGGATCATGAAGCCACTCACC
CCAGCAGATTTTAGGTTTACCAAAAAACTGGCCTTTGATTATCACGGCAATGAGCTTACTCCGTCATCCC
AGTATGCATTTAAGTTCAAGGATTATTGTCCCGAGGTTTTCCGGGAGCTTAGAGCACTGTTTGGCCTCGA
TCCTGCCGATTATCTGGTGTCTCTCACATCTAAATACATCCTCTCAGAACTGAATAGCCCAGGAAAATCT
GGGTCATTTTTTTATTATAGTCGCGATTACAAGTATATTATTAAGACTATTCACCACTCTGAACACATCC
ACCTCCGGAAACACATCCAAGAATACTATAACCATGTCCGCGATAACCCGAATACTCTTATTTGCCAATT
TTATGGCCTGCATCGCGTCAAGATGCCAATCTCCTTCCAGAACAAAATCAAACATCGAAAAATATATTTC
CTGGTGATGAACAACCTGTTCCCCCCACATCTTGATATTCACATCACCTATGATCTCAAGGGATCCACAT
GGGGCAGGTTCACCAATCTTGACAAAGAGCGCTTGGCTAAAGATCGCAGCTACCGCCCAGTGATGAAAGA
CCTTAACTGGCTGGAGGAGGGTCAAAAGATTAAGTTCGGGCCACTGAAGAAAAAGACATTCCTTACCCAG
CTTAAGAAGGATGTAGAGCTTCTGGCCAAACTGAACACAATGGATTACAGCCTGCTTATTGGCATCCACG
ATATCAATAAAGCCAAAGAGGACGACTTGCAATTGGCGGACACTGCTAGCATTGAAGAACAGCCTCAAAC
GCAGGGCCCTATTAGGACAGGCACAGGCACAGTTGTACGGCATTTCTTCCGCGAGTTCGAGGGCGGCATA
AGAGCTAGCGACCAGTTTAACAACGACGTCGACCTTATTTATTATGTGGGGATAATCGACTTTCTGACAA
ACTACAGTGTCATGAAAAAACTCGAGACTTTTTGGCGCTCACTTCGACACGACACTAAATTGGTCAGCGC
TATACCTCCACGGGATTATGCTAATCGCTTTTACGAGTTTATCGAGGATTCCGTCTAACGGGATCCACCG
GATCTAGATAACTGATCATAATCAGCCATACCACATTTGTAGAGGTTTTACTTGCTTTAAAAAACCTCCC
ACACCTCCCCCTGAACCTGAAACATAAAATGAATGCAATTGTTGTTGTTAACTTGTTTATTGCAGCTTAT
AATGGTTACAAATAAAGCAATAGCATCACAAATTTCACAAATAAAGCATTTTTTTCACTGCATTCTAGTT
GTGGTTTGTCCAAACTCATCAATGTATCTTAACGCGTAAATTGTAAGCGTTAATATTTTGTTAAAATTCG
CGTTAAATTTTTGTTAAATCAGCTCATTTTTTAACCAATAGGCCGAAATCGGCAAAATCCCTTATAAATC
AAAAGAATAGACCGAGATAGGGT
[37 nt withheld, positions 5134-5170]
AAAGAACGTGGACTCCAACGTCAAAGG
[49 nt withheld, positions 5198-5246]
T
[91 nt withheld, positions 5248-5338]
G
[124 nt withheld, positions 5340-5463]
CAGGTGGCACTTTTCGGGGAAATGTGCGCGGAACCCCTATTTGTTTATTTTTCTAAATACATTCAAATAT
GTATCCGCTCATGAGACAATAACCCTGATAAATGCTTCAATAATATTGAAAAAGGAAGAGTCCTGAGGCG
GAAAGAACCAGCTGTGGAATGTGTGTCAGTTAGGGTGTGGAAAGTCCCCAGGCTCCCCAGCAGGCAGAAG
TATGCAAAGCATGCATCTCAATTAGTCAGCAACCAGGTGTGGAAAGTCCCCAGGCTCCCCAGCAGGCAGA
AGTATGCAAAGCATGCATCTCAATTAGTCAGCAACCATAGTCCCGCCCCTAACTCCGCCCATCCCGCCCC
TAACTCCGCCCAGTTCCGCCCATTCTCCGCCCCATGGCTGACTAATTT
